>Addgene plasmid #231410 | pSEVA19_sgRNA-C0_M13ps | addgene full sequence | sequence record 461746 | Addgene NGS Result
TTAATTAAAGCGGATAACAATTTCACACAGGAGGCCGCCTAGGCCGCGGCCGCGCGAATTCTTGACAGCT
AGCTCAGTCCTAGGTATAATGCTAGCAGAGACCACTTTCGGTCTCTGTTTTAGAGCTAGAAATAGCAAGT
TAAAATAAGGCTAGTCCGTTATCAACTTGAAAAAGTGGCACCGAGTCGGTGCTTTTCTGCAGGCATGCAA
GCTTGCGGCCGCGTCGTGACTGGGAAAACCCTGGCGACTAGTCTTGGACTCCTGTTGATAGATCCAGTAA
TGACCTCAGAACTCCATCTGGATTTGTTCAGAACGCTCGGTTGCCGCCGGGCGTTTTTTATTGGTGAGAA
TCCAGGGGTCCCCAATAATTACGATTTAAATTAGTAGCCCGCCTAATGAGCGGGCTTTTTTTTAATTCCC
CTATTTGTTTATTTTTCTAAATACATTCAAATATGTATCCGCTCATGAGACAATAACCCTGATAAATGCT
TCAATAATATTGAAAAAGGAAGAGTATGAGCATTCAGCATTTTCGTGTGGCGCTGATTCCGTTTTTTGCG
GCGTTTTGCCTGCCGGTGTTTGCGCATCCGGAAACCCTGGTGAAAGTGAAAGATGCGGAAGATCAACTGG
GTGCGCGCGTGGGCTATATTGAACTGGATCTGAACAGCGGCAAAATTCTGGAATCTTTTCGTCCGGAAGA
ACGTTTTCCGATGATGAGCACCTTTAAAGTGCTGCTGTGCGGTGCGGTTCTGAGCCGTGTGGATGCGGGC
CAGGAACAACTGGGCCGTCGTATTCATTATAGCCAGAACGATCTGGTGGAATATAGCCCGGTGACCGAAA
AACATCTGACCGATGGCATGACCGTGCGTGAACTGTGCAGCGCGGCGATTACCATGAGCGATAACACCGC
GGCGAACCTGCTGCTGACGACCATTGGCGGTCCGAAAGAACTGACCGCGTTTCTGCATAACATGGGCGAT
CATGTGACCCGTCTGGATCGTTGGGAACCGGAACTGAACGAAGCGATTCCGAACGATGAACGTGATACCA
CCATGCCGGCAGCAATGGCGACCACCCTGCGTAAACTGCTGACGGGTGAGCTGCTGACCCTGGCAAGCCG
CCAGCAACTGATTGATTGGATGGAAGCGGATAAAGTGGCGGGTCCGCTGCTGCGTAGCGCGCTGCCGGCT
GGCTGGTTTATTGCGGATAAAAGCGGTGCGGGCGAACGTGGCAGCCGTGGCATTATTGCGGCGCTGGGCC
CGGATGGTAAACCGAGCCGTATTGTGGTGATTTATACCACCGGCAGCCAGGCGACGATGGATGAACGTAA
CCGTCAGATTGCGGAAATTGGCGCGAGCCTGATTAAACATTGG
[46 nt withheld, positions 1374-1419]
CGACCCTTGTCCTTTTCCGCTGCATAACCCTGCTTCGGGGTCATTATAGCGATTTTTTCGGTATATCCAT
CCTTTTTCGCACGATATACAGGATTTTGCCAAAGGGTTCGTGTAGACTTTCCTTGGTGTATCCAACGGCG
TCAGCCGGGCAGGATAGGTGAAGTAGGCCCACCCGCGAGCGGGTGTTCCTTCTTCACTGTCCCTTATTCG
CACCTGGCGGTGCTCAACGGGAATCCTGCTCTGCGAGGCTGGCCGTAGGCCGGCCCCGTAGAAAAGATCA
AAGGATCTTCTTGAGATCCTTTTTTTCTGCGCGTAATCTGCTGCTTGCAAACAAAAAAACCACCGCTACC
AGCGGTGGTTTGTTTGCCGGATCAAGAGCTACCAACTCTTTTTCCGAAGGTAACTGGCTTCAGCAGAGCG
CAGATACCAAATACTGTCCTTCTAGTGTAGCCGTAGTTAGGCCACCACTTCAAGAACTCTGTAGCACCGC
CTACATACCTCGCTCTGCTAATCCTGTTACCAGTGGCTGCTGCCAGTGGCGATAAGTCGTGTCTTACCGG
GTTGGACTCAAGACGATAGTTACCGGATAAGGCGCAGCGGTCGGGCTGAACGGGGGGTTCGTGCACACAG
CCCAGCTTGGAGCGAACGACCTACACCGAACTGAGATACCTACAGCGTGAGCTATGAGAAAGCGCCACGC
TTCCCGAAGGGAGAAAGGCGGACAGGTATCCGGTAAGCGGCAGGGTCGGAACAGGAGAGCGCACGAGGGA
GCTTCCAGGGGGAAACGCCTGGTATCTTTATAGTCCTGTCGGGTTTCGCCACCTCTGACTTGAGCGTCGA
TTTTTGTGATGCTCGTCAGGGGGGCGGAGCCTATGGAAAAACGCCAGCAACGCGGCCTTTTTACGGTTCC
TGGCCTTTTGCTGGCCTTTTGCTCACATGTTCTTTCCTGCGTTATCCCCTGATTCTGTGGATAACCGTAT
TACCGCCTTTGAGTGAGCTGATACCGCTCGCCGCAGCCGAACGACCGAGCGCAGCGAGTCAGTGAGCGAG
GAAGCGGAAGAGCGCCTGATGCGGTATTTTCTCCTTACGCATCTGTGCGGTATTTCACACCGCATATGGT
GCACTCTCAGTACAATCTGCTCTGATGCCGCATAGTTAAGCCAGTATACACTCCGCTATCGCTACGTGAC
TGGGTCATGGCTGCGCCCCGACACCCGCCAACACCCGCTGACGCGCCCTGACGGGCTTGTCTGCTCCCGG
CATCCGCTTACAGACAAGCTGTGACCGTCTCCGGGAGCTGCATGTGTCAGAGGTTTTCACCGTCATCACC
GAAACGCGCGAGGCAGCTGCGGTAAAGCTCATCAGCGTGGTCGTGCAGCGATTCACAGATGTCTGCCTGT
TCATCCGCGTCCAGCTCGTTGAGTTTCTCCAGAAGCGTTAATGTCTGGCTTCTGATAAAGCGGGCCATGT
TAAGGGCGGTTTTTTCCTGTTTGGTCACTGATGCCTCCGTGTAAGGGGGATTTCTGTTCATGGGGGTAAT
GATACCGATGAAACGAGAGAGGATGCTCACGATACGGGTTACTGATGATGAACATGCCCGGTTACTGGAA
CGTTGTGAGGGTAAACAACTGGCGGTATGGATGCGGCGGGGGCGCGAGATTGATT
[38 nt withheld, positions 3085-3122]
AGATTGTATAAGCAAATATTTAAATTGTAAGCGTTAATATTTTGTTAAAATTCGCGTTAAATTTTTGTTA
AATCAGCTCATTTTTTAACCAATAGGCCGAAATCGGCAAAATCCCTTATAAATCAAAAGAATAGCCCGAG
ATAGGGT
[37 nt withheld, positions 3270-3306]
AAAGAACGTGGACTCCAACGTCAAAGG
[137 nt withheld, positions 3334-3470]
G
[125 nt withheld, positions 3472-3596]
AAAGGATCTAGGTGAAGATCCTTTTTGATAATCTCATGACCAAAATCCCTTAACGTGAGTTTTCGTTCCA
CTGAGGCGCGCCCAGCTGTCTAGGGCGGCGGATTTGTCCTACTCAGGAGAGCGTTCACCGACAAACAACA
GATAAAACGAAAGGCCCAGTCTTTCGACTGAGCCTTTCGTTTTATTTGATGCCT
Features (pLannotate 1.2.2; 15 found; start..end, strand, type, name):
     62..96      +  promoter       J23119 promoter: bacterial promoter (Registry of Standard Biological Parts BBa J23119)
    117..192     +  misc_RNA       gRNA scaffold: guide RNA scaffold for the Streptococcus pyogenes CRISPR/Cas9 system
    197..214     +  misc_feature   MCS (fragment): pUC18/19 multiple cloning site
    222..246     +  CDS            lacZα (fragment): LacZα fragment of β-galactosidase; lacZ fragment
    257..351     +  terminator     lambda t0 terminator: transcription terminator from phage lambda
    424..515     +  promoter       AmpR promoter: bla
    516..1373    +  CDS            bla: BLAT_ECOLX - Experimental evidence at protein level: Swiss-Prot protein existence level 1. TEM-type are the most prevalent beta-lactamases in enterobacteria; they hydrolyze the beta-lactam bond in susceptible beta-lactam antibiotics, thus conferring resistance to penicillins and cephalosporins. TEM-3 and TEM-4 are capable of hydrolyzing cefotaxime and ceftazidime. TEM-5 is capable of hydrolyzing ceftazidime. TEM-6 is capable of hydrolyzing ceftazidime and aztreonam. TEM-8/CAZ-2, TEM- 16/CAZ-7 and TEM-24/CAZ-6 are markedly active against ceftazidime. IRT- 4 shows resistance to beta-lactamase in
   1380..1419    +  terminator     fd terminator (sequence withheld): central terminator from bacteriophage fd (Otsuka and Kunisawa, 1982)
   1566..1674    +  oriT           oriT: incP origin of transfer
   1710..2298    +  rep_origin     ori: high-copy-number ColE1/pMB1/pBR322/pUC origin of replication
   2484..2624    -  misc_feature   bom: basis of mobility region from pBR322
   2726..2917    -  CDS            rop: Rop protein, which maintains plasmids at low copy number; rop
   2958..3068    +  CDS            mbeC (fragment): MBEC_ECOLX - Experimental evidence at protein level: Swiss-Prot protein existence level 1. Required for efficient mobilization of ColE1 plasmid and is thus essential to promote the specific transfer of the plasmid during conjugation. Probably functions by inducing DNA bending, helping the MbeA relaxase to melt the DNA around the nic site and cleave the phosphodiester bond. Binds specifically double-stranded DNA (dsDNA) containing the ColE1 oriT but does not recognize the inverted repeat (IR). From Escherichia coli.
   3086..3595    -  rep_origin     M13 ori (sequence partly withheld): M13 bacteriophage origin of replication; arrow indicates direction of (+) strand synthesis
   3698..3784    -  terminator     rrnB T1 terminator: Escherichia coli rrnB; transcription terminator T1 from the E. coli rrnB gene
