[The description below was written by a language model from this plasmid's Addgene catalogue record and pLannotate feature annotations shown in this document.]
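Description:
pSEVA19_sgRNA-C0_M13ps is a 3,790-nt synthetic-biology phagemid built on the modular pSEVA191 backbone for use in Escherichia coli. It is maintained through a ColE1/pMB1-type origin and selected with ampicillin via the TEM beta-lactamase gene (bla) under its own promoter. The catalogue lists it as high copy, although the annotation also detects a rop gene, a bom site and an mbeC fragment next to the origin, which point to a pBR322/ColE1-like replicon region. An incP oriT is present, a standard SEVA element that allows conjugative mobilisation when transfer functions are supplied in trans. The "M13ps" part of the name corresponds to the annotated M13 origin region. It carries the phage replication and packaging functions, so the plasmid can be converted to single-stranded DNA and packaged into M13 particles when the phage proteins are provided by a helper.

The payload is a compact guide RNA cassette. The strong constitutive J23119 promoter drives a 20-nt spacer position followed by the Streptococcus pyogenes Cas9 gRNA scaffold, and transcription is ended by the lambda t0 terminator. Short remnants of the pUC multiple cloning site and lacZα lie between scaffold and terminator. The rrnB T1 and fd terminators insulate the surrounding modules. According to the record, sgRNA-C0 is a dummy, non-targeting sequence containing a BsaI Golden Gate site, so the construct can act both as a control guide and as an entry vector for cloning new spacers. The associated work concerns genetically encoded in vivo computing, which is consistent with using packaged phagemids to deliver sgRNAs between cells. No Cas9 or dCas9 gene is annotated on this plasmid, so it would have to be supplied separately.
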