Addgene plasmid #231410: pSEVA19_sgRNA-C0_M13ps
Purpose: M13 phagemid constitutively expressing sgRNA-C0. sgRNA-C0 is a dummy 20-nt sequence, containing a Golden Gate cloning site (BsaI). (A gift of the Jaramillo Lab, where it is called PAJ156.)
Depositing lab: Alfonso Jaramillo. Depositing organization: University of Warwick. Publication: Development of a genetically-encoded in vivo computing platform to play the game of Tic-Tac-Toe. Kushwaha M, Singh V, Jaramillo A. Zenodo (2017) Conference: SB7.0: The Seventh International Meeting on Synthetic Biology. 10.5281/zenodo.14580985.
Backbone
  Vector backbone: pSEVA191
  Vector type: Synthetic Biology
Growth in bacteria
  Bacterial resistance: Ampicillin, 100 μg/mL
  Growth temperature: 37°C
  Growth strain: DH5alpha
  Copy number: High Copy
Gene/Insert
  Gene/Insert name: sgRNA-C0
  Species: Synthetic
Terms and licenses: Academic/Nonprofit Terms; Industry Terms: Not Available to Industry
Depositor comments: Please also refer to Pujar et al. 2024 Nucleic Acids Res. (https://doi.org/10.1093/nar/gkae1256, and see https://doi.org/10.1101/2024.09.02.610857 for bioRxiv preprint) for additional work using this plasmid.
How to cite: pSEVA19_sgRNA-C0_M13ps was a gift from Alfonso Jaramillo (Addgene plasmid # 231410 ; http://n2t.net/addgene:231410 ; RRID:Addgene_231410)
